Addgene plasmid #104598: pCA528 CHMP7 366-453
Purpose: Expresses C-terminal 366-453 residues of CHMP7 with non-native N-term cysteine for fluorescent labeling; Internal ID: WISP18-12
Depositing lab: Wesley Sundquist. Depositing organization: University of Utah. Publication: Comprehensive analysis of the human ESCRT-III-MIT domain interactome reveals new cofactors for cytokinetic abscission. Wenzel DM, Mackay DR, Skalicky JJ, Paine EL, Miller MS, Ullman KS, Sundquist WI. Elife. 2022 Sep 15;11:e77779. doi: 10.7554/eLife.77779. PubMed 36107470.
Backbone
  Vector backbone: pCA528
  Backbone size w/o insert (bp): 5597
  Total vector size (bp): 5862
  Vector type: Bacterial Expression
Growth in bacteria
  Bacterial resistance: Kanamycin, 50 μg/mL
  Growth temperature: 37°C
  Growth strain: DH5alpha
  Copy number: Unknown
Gene/Insert
  Gene/Insert name: CHMP7 residues 366-453
  Species: H. sapiens (human)
  Insert size (bp): 273
  Entrez Gene: CHMP7
  Tag / fusion protein: His-SUMO (N terminal on backbone)
  Cloning method: Restriction Enzyme; 5′ cloning site BsaI (destroyed during cloning); 3′ cloning site BamHI (destroyed during cloning)
  Sequencing primers: 5′ T7 forward; 3′ T7 term
Terms and licenses: Academic/Nonprofit Terms; Industry Terms: Not Available to Industry
Depositor comments: Read the preprint on bioRxiv: https://www.biorxiv.org/content/10.1101/2022.02.09.477148v1
How to cite: pCA528 CHMP7 366-453 was a gift from Wesley Sundquist (Addgene plasmid # 104598 ; http://n2t.net/addgene:104598 ; RRID:Addgene_104598)
