[The description below was written by a language model from this plasmid's Addgene catalogue record and pLannotate feature annotations shown in this document.]
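Description:
pCA528 CHMP7 366-453 is a bacterial expression plasmid of about 5.9 kb, built on the pCA528 backbone, a pET-style T7 vector. It is propagated in E. coli through a ColE1/pMB1-type origin. This origin is accompanied by the rop gene and the pBR322 bom region, which normally moderate copy number, although the record lists copy number as unknown. Selection is by kanamycin through an aminoglycoside phosphotransferase (aph(3')-Ia) gene. An f1 phage origin is also present, and short tetracycline-resistance fragments appear to be non-functional backbone remnants.

The expression cassette consists of a T7 promoter followed by a lac operator, the T7 gene 10 ribosome binding site and, downstream, a T7 terminator. The plasmid also carries lacI under its own promoter, so transcription is repressed until induced with IPTG in a host that supplies T7 RNA polymerase. The open reading frame encodes an N-terminal His-SUMO tag from the backbone (yeast SMT3) fused to a 273 bp insert for residues 366-453 of human CHMP7, an ESCRT-III family protein. The insert lies between the annotated SUMO sequence and the terminator but is not itself labelled in the feature table. The His portion allows metal-affinity purification, and SUMO fusions are generally removable by a SUMO-specific protease. The His and SET1 fragments annotated downstream of the insert are probably untranslated vector residue, though the record does not confirm this.

A non-native cysteine at the N-terminus of the CHMP7 fragment provides a site for attaching a fluorescent dye. The associated study surveyed interactions between human ESCRT-III proteins and MIT domains, which suggests the labelled peptide was made for binding measurements.
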