Features (pLannotate 1.2.2; 19 found; start..end, strand, type, name):
     12..440     +  rep_origin     f1 ori (sequence partly withheld): f1 bacteriophage origin of replication; arrow indicates direction of (+) strand synthesis
    493..550     +  promoter       AmpR promoter (fragment): bla
    559..1374    -  CDS            KanR: aminoglycoside phosphotransferase; aph(3')-Ia; confers resistance to kanamycin in bacteria or G418 (Geneticin®) in eukaryotes
   1496..2084    +  rep_origin     ori: high-copy-number ColE1/pMB1/pBR322/pUC origin of replication
   2270..2409    -  misc_feature   bom: basis of mobility region from pBR322
   2511..2702    -  CDS            rop: Rop protein, which maintains plasmids at low copy number; rop
   2719..3099    +  CDS            YPB1_ECOLX: Protein predicted: Swiss-Prot protein existence level 4. From Escherichia coli.
   3171..3462    -  CDS            TcR (fragment): tetracycline efflux protein; tet; confers resistance to tetracycline
   3477..3498    -  protein_bind   CAP binding site: CAP binding activates transcription in the presence of cAMP. E. coli catabolite activator protein
   3511..4593    -  CDS            lacI: lac repressor; lacI; The lac repressor binds to the lac operator to inhibit transcription in E. coli. This inhibition can be relieved by adding lactose or isopropyl-β-D-thiogalactopyranoside (IPTG).
   4594..4671    -  promoter       lacI promoter: lacI
   4679..4958    -  CDS            TcR (fragment): tetracycline efflux protein; tet; confers resistance to tetracycline
   4980..4998    +  promoter       T7 promoter: promoter for bacteriophage T7 RNA polymerase
   4999..5023    +  protein_bind   lac operator: The lac repressor binds to the lac operator to inhibit transcription in E. coli. This inhibition can be relieved by adding lactose or isopropyl-β-D-thiogalactopyranoside (IPTG). lac repressor encoded by lacI
   5038..5060    +  RBS            RBS: efficient ribosome binding site from bacteriophage T7 gene 10 (Olins and Rangwala, 1989)
   5095..5385    +  CDS            SUMO: cleavable ubiquitin-like protein tag; S. cerevisiae SMT3 (truncated)
   5705..5722    +  CDS            9xHis (fragment): 9xHis affinity tag
   5732..5781    +  CDS            SET1 (fragment): solubility-enhancement tag derived from T7 phage gene 10B
   5789..5836    +  terminator     T7 terminator: transcription terminator for bacteriophage T7 RNA polymerase
>Addgene plasmid #104598 | pCA528 CHMP7 366-453 | addgene full sequence | sequence record 245246 | Addgene NGS Result
TGGCGAATGGG
[124 nt withheld, positions 12-135]
C
[91 nt withheld, positions 137-227]
A
[49 nt withheld, positions 229-277]
CCTTTGACGTTGGAGTCCACGTTCTTT
[37 nt withheld, positions 305-341]
ACCCTATCTCGGTCTATTCTTTTGATTTATAAGGGATTTTGCCGATTTCGGCCTATTGGTTAAAAAATGA
GCTGATTTAACAAAAATTTAACGCGAATTTTAACAAAATATTAACGCTTACAATTTAGGTGGCACTTTTC
GGGGAAATGTGCGCGGAACCCCTATTTGTTTATTTTTCTAAATACATTCAAATATGTATCCGCTCATGAA
TTAATTCTTAGAAAAACTCATCGAGCATCAAATGAAACTGCAATTTATTCATATCAGGATTATCAATACC
ATATTTTTGAAAAAGCCGTTTCTGTAATGAAGGAGAAAACTCACCGAGGCAGTTCCATAGGATGGCAAGA
TCCTGGTATCGGTCTGCGATTCCGACTCGTCCAACATCAATACAACCTATTAATTTCCCCTCGTCAAAAA
TAAGGTTATCAAGTGAGAAATCACCATGAGTGACGACTGAATCCGGTGAGAATGGCAAAAGTTTATGCAT
TTCTTTCCAGACTTGTTCAACAGGCCAGCCATTACGCTCGTCATCAAAATCACTCGCATCAACCAAACCG
TTATTCATTCGTGATTGCGCCTGAGCGAGACGAAATACGCGATCGCTGTTAAAAGGACAATTACAAACAG
GAATCGAATGCAACCGGCGCAGGAACACTGCCAGCGCATCAACAATATTTTCACCTGAATCAGGATATTC
TTCTAATACCTGGAATGCTGTTTTCCCGGGGATCGCAGTGGTGAGTAACCATGCATCATCAGGAGTACGG
ATAAAATGCTTGATGGTCGGAAGAGGCATAAATTCCGTCAGCCAGTTTAGTCTGACCATCTCATCTGTAA
CATCATTGGCAACGCTACCTTTGCCATGTTTCAGAAACAACTCTGGCGCATCGGGCTTCCCATACAATCG
ATAGATTGTCGCACCTGATTGCCCGACATTATCGCGAGCCCATTTATACCCATATAAATCAGCATCCATG
TTGGAATTTAATCGCGGCCTAGAGCAAGACGTTTCCCGTTGAATATGGCTCATAACACCCCTTGTATTAC
TGTTTATGTAAGCAGACAGTTTTATTGTTCATGACCAAAATCCCTTAACGTGAGTTTTCGTTCCACTGAG
CGTCAGACCCCGTAGAAAAGATCAAAGGATCTTCTTGAGATCCTTTTTTTCTGCGCGTAATCTGCTGCTT
GCAAACAAAAAAACCACCGCTACCAGCGGTGGTTTGTTTGCCGGATCAAGAGCTACCAACTCTTTTTCCG
AAGGTAACTGGCTTCAGCAGAGCGCAGATACCAAATACTGTCCTTCTAGTGTAGCCGTAGTTAGGCCACC
ACTTCAAGAACTCTGTAGCACCGCCTACATACCTCGCTCTGCTAATCCTGTTACCAGTGGCTGCTGCCAG
TGGCGATAAGTCGTGTCTTACCGGGTTGGACTCAAGACGATAGTTACCGGATAAGGCGCAGCGGTCGGGC
TGAACGGGGGGTTCGTGCACACAGCCCAGCTTGGAGCGAACGACCTACACCGAACTGAGATACCTACAGC
GTGAGCTATGAGAAAGCGCCACGCTTCCCGAAGGGAGAAAGGCGGACAGGTATCCGGTAAGCGGCAGGGT
CGGAACAGGAGAGCGCACGAGGGAGCTTCCAGGGGGAAACGCCTGGTATCTTTATAGTCCTGTCGGGTTT
CGCCACCTCTGACTTGAGCGTCGATTTTTGTGATGCTCGTCAGGGGGGCGGAGCCTATGGAAAAACGCCA
GCAACGCGGCCTTTTTACGGTTCCTGGCCTTTTGCTGGCCTTTTGCTCACATGTTCTTTCCTGCGTTATC
CCCTGATTCTGTGGATAACCGTATTACCGCCTTTGAGTGAGCTGATACCGCTCGCCGCAGCCGAACGACC
GAGCGCAGCGAGTCAGTGAGCGAGGAAGCGGAAGAGCGCCTGATGCGGTATTTTCTCCTTACGCATCTGT
GCGGTATTTCACACCGCAATGGTGCACTCTCAGTACAATCTGCTCTGATGCCGCATAGTTAAGCCAGTAT
ACACTCCGCTATCGCTACGTGACTGGGTCATGGCTGCGCCCCGACACCCGCCAACACCCGCTGACGCGCC
CTGACGGGCTTGTCTGCTCCCGGCATCCGCTTACAGACAAGCTGTGACCGTCTCCGGGAGCTGCATGTGT
CAGAGGTTTTCACCGTCATCACCGAAACGCGCGAGGCAGCTGCGGTAAAGCTCATCAGCGTGGTCGTGAA
GCGATTCACAGATGTCTGCCTGTTCATCCGCGTCCAGCTCGTTGAGTTTCTCCAGAAGCGTTAATGTCTG
GCTTCTGATAAAGCGGGCCATGTTAAGGGCGGTTTTTTCCTGTTTGGTCACTGATGCCTCCGTGTAAGGG
GGATTTCTGTTCATGGGGGTAATGATACCGATGAAACGAGAGAGGATGCTCACGATACGGGTTACTGATG
ATGAACATGCCCGGTTACTGGAACGTTGTGAGGGTAAACAACTGGCGGTATGGATGCGGCGGGACCAGAG
AAAAATCACTCAGGGTCAATGCCAGCGCTTCGTTAATACAGATGTAGGTGTTCCACAGGGTAGCCAGCAG
CATCCTGCGATGCAGATCCGGAACATAATGGTGCAGGGCGCTGACTTCCGCGTTTCCAGACTTTACGAAA
CACGGAAACCGAAGACCATTCATGTTGTTGCTCAGGTCGCAGACGTTTTGCAGCAGCAGTCGCTTCACGT
TCGCTCGCGTATCGGTGATTCATTCTGCTAACCAGTAAGGCAACCCCGCCAGCCTAGCCGGGTCCTCAAC
GACAGGAGCACGATCATGCGCACCCGTGGGGCCGCCATGCCGGCGATAATGGCCTGCTTCTCGCCGAAAC
GTTTGGTGGCGGGACCAGTGACGAAGGCTTGAGCGAGGGCGTGCAAGATTCCGAATACCGCAAGCGACAG
GCCGATCATCGTCGCGCTCCAGCGAAAGCGGTCCTCGCCGAAAATGACCCAGAGCGCTGCCGGCACCTGT
CCTACGAGTTGCATGATAAAGAAGACAGTCATAAGTGCGGCGACGATAGTCATGCCCCGCGCCCACCGGA
AGGAGCTGACTGGGTTGAAGGCTCTCAAGGGCATCGGTCGAGATCCCGGTGCCTAATGAGTGAGCTAACT
TACATTAATTGCGTTGCGCTCACTGCCCGCTTTCCAGTCGGGAAACCTGTCGTGCCAGCTGCATTAATGA
ATCGGCCAACGCGCGGGGAGAGGCGGTTTGCGTATTGGGCGCCAGGGTGGTTTTTCTTTTCACCAGTGAG
ACGGGCAACAGCTGATTGCCCTTCACCGCCTGGCCCTGAGAGAGTTGCAGCAAGCGGTCCACGCTGGTTT
GCCCCAGCAGGCGAAAATCCTGTTTGATGGTGGTTAACGGCGGGATATAACATGAGCTGTCTTCGGTATC
GTCGTATCCCACTACCGAGATATCCGCACCAACGCGCAGCCCGGACTCGGTAATGGCGCGCATTGCGCCC
AGCGCCATCTGATCGTTGGCAACCAGCATCGCAGTGGGAACGATGCCCTCATTCAGCATTTGCATGGTTT
GTTGAAAACCGGACATGGCACTCCAGTCGCCTTCCCGTTCCGCTATCGGCTGAATTTGATTGCGAGTGAG
ATATTTATGCCAGCCAGCCAGACGCAGACGCGCCGAGACAGAACTTAATGGGCCCGCTAACAGCGCGATT
TGCTGGTGACCCAATGCGACCAGATGCTCCACGCCCAGTCGCGTACCGTCTTCATGGGAGAAAATAATAC
TGTTGATGGGTGTCTGGTCAGAGACATCAAGAAATAACGCCGGAACATTAGTGCAGGCAGCTTCCACAGC
AATGGCATCCTGGTCATCCAGCGGATAGTTAATGATCAGCCCACTGACGCGTTGCGCGAGAAGATTGTGC
ACCGCCGCTTTACAGGCTTCGACGCCGCTTCGTTCTACCATCGACACCACCACGCTGGCACCCAGTTGAT
CGGCGCGAGATTTAATCGCCGCGACAATTTGCGACGGCGCGTGCAGGGCCAGACTGGAGGTGGCAACGCC
AATCAGCAACGACTGTTTGCCCGCCAGTTGTTGTGCCACGCGGTTGGGAATGTAATTCAGCTCCGCCATC
GCCGCTTCCACTTTTTCCCGCGTTTTCGCAGAAACGTGGCTGGCCTGGTTCACCACGCGGGAAACGGTCT
GATAAGAGACACCGGCATACTCTGCGACATCGTATAACGTTACTGGTTTCACATTCACCACCCTGAATTG
ACTCTCTTCCGGGCGCTATCATGCCATACCGCGAAAGGTTTTGCGCCATTCGATGGTGTCCGGGATCTCG
ACGCTCTCCCTTATGCGACTCCTGCATTAGGAAGCAGCCCAGTAGTAGGTTGAGGCCGTTGAGCACCGCC
GCCGCAAGGAATGGTGCATGCAAGGAGATGGCGCCCAACAGTCCCCCGGCCACGGGGCCTGCCACCATAC
CCACGCCGAAACAAGCGCTCATGAGCCCGAAGTGGCGAGCCCGATCTTCCCCATCGGTGATGTCGGCGAT
ATAGGCGCCAGCAACCGCACCTGTGGCGCCGGTGATGCCGGCCACGATGCGTCCGGCGTAGAGGATCGAG
ATCTCGATCCCGCGAAATTAATACGACTCACTATAGGGGAATTGTGAGCGGATAACAATTCCCCTCTAGA
AATAATTTTGTTTAACTTTAAGAAGGAGATATACATATGGGTCATCACCATCATCACCATGGTTCGGACT
CAGAAGTCAATCAAGAAGCTAAGCCAGAGGTCAAGCCAGAAGTCAAGCCTGAGACTCACATCAATTTAAA
GGTGTCCGATGGATCTTCAGAGATCTTCTTCAAGATCAAAAAGACCACTCCTTTAAGAAGGCTGATGGAA
GCGTTCGCTAAAAGACAGGGTAAGGAAATGGACTCCTTAAGATTCTTGTACGACGGTATTAGAATTCAAG
CTGATCAGACCCCTGAAGATTTGGACATGGAGGATAACGATATTATTGAGGCTCACAGAGAACAGATTGG
TGGTGGGTGCGCTGGTGGGGTAACAAATGGCTTAGATTTTGACAGTGAAGAACTGGAGAAGGAATTGGAC
ATCCTCCTTCAGGATACCACCAAAGAACCTTTGGATCTGCCTGACAACCCCCGCAATAGGCATTTTACCA
ACAGCGTGCCTAACCCTAGGATCTCAGATGCTGAACTTGAAGCTGAACTTGAGAAACTGTCCTTATCAGA
GGGAGGTTTGGTCCCAAGCAGTAAATCTCCAAAAAGGCAATTGGAACCGACTCTAAAGCCATTGTGAGGA
TCCGAATTCGAGCTCCGTCGACAAGCTTGCGGCCGCACTCGAGCACCACCACCACCACCACTGAGATCCG
GCTGCTAACAAAGCCCGAAAGGAAGCTGAGTTGGCTGCTGCCACCGCTGAGCAATAACTAGCATAACCCC
TTGGGGCCTCTAAACGGGTCTTGAGGGGTTTTTTGCTGAAAGGAGGAACTATATCCGGAT
